Addgene plasmid #206485: F18-pAc5.1 EGFP Vasa 200-462
Purpose: Vasa 200-642 expression for Schneider cell imaging
Depositing lab: Anne Ephrussi. Depositing organization: European Molecular Biology Laboratory (EMBL), Heidelberg. Publication: ReLo is a simple and rapid colocalization assay to identify and characterize direct protein-protein interactions. Salgania HK, Metz J, Jeske M. Nat Commun. 2024 Apr 3;15(1):2875. doi: 10.1038/s41467-024-47233-4. PubMed 38570497.
Backbone
  Vector backbone: T5-pAc5.1 EGFP-EcoRV
  Vector type: Insect Expression
Growth in bacteria
  Bacterial resistance: Ampicillin, 100 μg/mL
  Growth temperature: 37°C
  Growth strain: DH5alpha
  Copy number: High Copy
Gene/Insert
  Gene/Insert name: Vasa 200-462
  Species: D. melanogaster (fly)
  Tag / fusion protein: EGFP (N terminal on insert)
  Cloning method: Restriction Enzyme; 5′ cloning site Unknown (unknown if destroyed); 3′ cloning site Unknown (unknown if destroyed)
Terms and licenses: Academic/Nonprofit Terms; Industry Terms: Not Available to Industry
Depositor comments: Please visit https://www.biorxiv.org/content/10.1101/2022.03.04.482790v2 for bioRxiv preprint.
How to cite: F18-pAc5.1 EGFP Vasa 200-462 was a gift from Anne Ephrussi (Addgene plasmid # 206485 ; http://n2t.net/addgene:206485 ; RRID:Addgene_206485)
