[The description below was written by a language model from this plasmid's Addgene catalogue record and pLannotate feature annotations shown in this document.]
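Description:
F18-pAc5.1 EGFP Vasa 200-462 is an insect expression plasmid of about 6.9 kb, built on a pAc5.1-derived backbone (T5-pAc5.1 EGFP-EcoRV) that already carries an EGFP coding sequence upstream of the cloning position. It is propagated in E. coli as a high-copy plasmid through a ColE1/pUC-type origin and is selected with ampicillin via the β-lactamase gene and its own bla promoter. The record lists no selectable marker for insect cells, which fits transient transfection use. The annotation also picks up short fragments of a tetracycline resistance gene and of SV40 large T antigen. These appear to be non-functional backbone remnants rather than working parts.

The expression cassette is driven by the Drosophila melanogaster actin 5C (Ac5) promoter, a strong constitutive promoter commonly used in Schneider (S2) cells. It directs expression of EGFP fused to the N-terminus of a fragment of the Drosophila germline DEAD-box RNA helicase Vasa, and an SV40 polyadenylation signal lies downstream. The annotated vas segment is about 790 nt, which matches the residue range 200-462 in the plasmid and insert names. The purpose field instead says 200-642, which looks like a transposition of digits. A V5 epitope tag from the backbone lies downstream of the insert, but the record does not say whether it is in frame with the fusion or preceded by a stop codon.

The stated purpose is live or fixed imaging of the Vasa fragment in Schneider cells. The associated publication describes ReLo, a colocalization assay that detects direct protein-protein interactions by following the subcellular relocalization of fluorescently tagged partners.
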