Features (pLannotate 1.2.2; 10 found; start..end, strand, type, name):
     56..2565    +  promoter       Ac5 promoter: Drosophila melanogaster actin 5C promoter
   2585..3301    +  CDS            EGFP: EGFP is a basic (constitutively fluorescent) green fluorescent protein published in 1996, derived from Aequorea victoria. It is reported to be a rapidly-maturing weak dimer with moderate acid sensitivity.
   3323..4111    +  CDS            vas (fragment): VASA1_DROME - Also known as vasa From Drosophila melanogaster (Fruit fly).
   4163..4204    +  CDS            V5 tag: epitope tag from simian virus 5
   4304..4438    -  polyA_signal   SV40 poly(A) signal: SV40 polyadenylation signal
   4461..4545    -  CDS            large T antigen (fragment): large T antigen from SV40 (simian virus 40)
   4546..4993    +  CDS            TcR (fragment): tetracycline efflux protein; tet; confers resistance to tetracycline
   5039..5627    -  rep_origin     ori: high-copy-number ColE1/pMB1/pBR322/pUC origin of replication
   5798..6658    -  CDS            AmpR: β-lactamase; bla; confers resistance to ampicillin, carbenicillin, and related antibiotics
   6659..6763    -  promoter       AmpR promoter: bla
>Addgene plasmid #206485 | F18-pAc5.1 EGFP Vasa 200-462 | addgene full sequence | sequence record 407278 | Addgene NGS Result
CTTCAAGAATTAATTCTATATTCTAAAAACACAAATGATACTTCTAAAAAAAAATCATGAATGGCATCAA
CTCTGAATCAAATCTTTGCAGATGCACCTACTTCTCATTTCCACTGTCACATCATTTTTCCAGATCTCGC
TGCCTGTTATGTGGCCCACAAACCAAGACACGTTTTATGGCCATTAAAGCTGGCTGATCGTCGCCAAACA
CCAAATACATAATGAATATGTACACATTCGAGAAAGAAGCGATCAAAGAAGCGTCTTCGGGCGGAGTAGG
AGAATGCGGAGGAGAAGGAGAACGAGCTGATCTAGTATCTCTCCACAATCCAATGCCAACTGACCAACTG
GCCATATTCGGAGCAATTTGAAGCCAATTTCCATCGCCTGGCGATCGCTCCATTCTTGGCTATATGTTTT
TCACCGTTACCCGGGGCCATTTTCAAAGACTCGTCGGCAAGATAAGATTGTGTCACTCGCTGTCTCTCTT
CATTTGTCGAAGAATGCTGAGGAATTTCGCGATGACGTCGGCGAGTATTTTGAAGAATGAGAATAATTTG
TATTTATACGAAAATCAGTTAGTGGAATTTTCTACAAAAACATGTTATCTATAGATAATTTTGTTGCAAA
ATATGTTGACTATGACAAAGATTGTATGTATATACCTTTAATGTATTCTCATTTTCTTATGTATTTATAA
TGGCAATGATGATACTGATGATATTTTAAGATGATGCCAGACCAAAAGGCTTGAATTTCTGCGTCTTTTG
CCGAACGCAGTGCATGTGCAATTGTTGTTTTTTGGAATATTCAATTTTCGGACTGTCCGCTTTGATTTCA
GTTTCTTGGCTTATTCAAAAAGCAAAGTAAAGCCAAAAAAGCGAGATGGCAATACCAAATGCGGCAAAAC
GGTAGTGGAAGGAAAGGGGTGCGGGGCAGCGGAAGGAAGGGTGGGGCGGGGCGTGGCGGGGTCTGTGGCT
GGGCGCGACGTCACCGACGTTGGAGCCACTCCTTTGACCATGTGTGCGTGTGTGTATTATTCGTGTCTCG
CCACTCGCCGGTTGTTTTTTTCTTTTTATGCTGCGCTCTCTCTAGCGCCATCTCGCTTACGCATGCTCAA
CGCACCGCATGTTGCCGTTTCCTTTTATGCGTCATTTTGGCTCGAAATAGGCAATTATTTAAACAAAGAT
TAGTCAACGAAAACGCTAAAATAAATAAGTCTACAATATGGTTACTTATTGCCATGTGTGTGCAGCCAAC
GATAGCAACAAAAGCAACAACACAGGTGGCTTTCCCTCTTTCACTTTTTGTTTGCAAGCCGCGTGCGAGC
AAGACGGCACGACCGGCAAACGCAATTACGCTGACAAAGAGCAGACGAAGTTTTGGCGAAAAACATCAAG
GCGCCTGATACGAATGCATTTGCAATAACAATTGCGATATTTAATATTGTTTATGAAGCTGTTTGACTTC
AAAACACACAAAAAAAAAAATAAAACAAATTATTTGAAAGAGAATTAGGAATCGGACGCTTATCGTTAGG
GTAACAACAAGAAATGCTTACTGAGTCACAGCCTCTGGAAAACTGCCGCAAGCCAGAGAGAGAGAGAAAA
AGAGGGAGAGCAGCTTAGACCGCATGTGCTTGTGTGTGAGGCGTCTCTCTCTTCGTCTCTGTTGCGCAAA
CGCATAGACTGCACTGAAAAAATCGATTACCTATTTTTTATGAATGAATATTTGCACTATTACTATTCAA
AACTATTAAGATAGCAATCACATTCAATAGCCAAATACTATACCACCTGAGCGATGCAACGAAATGATCA
ATTTGAGCAAAAATGCTGCATATTTAGGACGGCATCATTATAGAAATGCTTCTTGCTGTGTACTTTTCTC
TCGTCTGGCAGCTGTTTCGCCGTTATTGTTAAAACCGGCTTAAGTTAGGTGTGTTTTCTACGACTAGTGA
ATGCCCTACTAGAAGATGTGTGTTGCACAAAATGTCCCTGGAATAACCAATTTGAAGTGCAGATAGCAGT
AAACGTAAGCTAATATGAATATTATTTAACTGTAATGTTTTAATATCGCTGGACATTACTAATAAACCCA
CTATAAACACATGTACATATGTATGTTTTGGCATACAATGAGTAGTTGGGGAAAAAATGTGTAAAAGCAC
CGTGACCATCACAGCATAAAGATAACCAGCTGAAGTATCGAATATGAGTAACCCCCAAATTGAATCACAT
GCCGCAACTGATAGGACCCATGGAAGTACACTCTTCATGGCGATATACAAGACACACACAAGCACGAACA
CCCAGTTGCGGAGGAAATTCTCCGTAAATGAAAACCCAATCGGCGAACAATTCATACCCATATATGGTAA
AAGTTTTGAACGCGACTTGAGAGCGGAGAGCATTGCGGCTGATAAGGTTTTAGCGCTAAGCGGGCTTTAT
AAAACGGGCTGCGGGACCAGTTTTCATATCACTACCGTTTGAGTTCTTGTGCTGTGTGGATACTCCTCCC
GACACAAAGCCGCTCCATCAGCCAGCAGTCGTCTAATCCAGAGACCCCGGATCGGGGTACCATCATGGTG
AGCAAGGGCGAGGAGCTGTTCACCGGGGTGGTGCCCATCCTGGTCGAGCTGGACGGCGACGTAAACGGCC
ACAAGTTCAGCGTGTCCGGCGAGGGCGAGGGCGATGCCACCTACGGCAAGCTGACCCTGAAGTTCATCTG
CACCACCGGCAAGCTGCCCGTGCCCTGGCCCACCCTCGTGACCACCCTGACCTACGGCGTGCAGTGCTTC
AGCCGCTACCCCGACCACATGAAGCAGCACGACTTCTTCAAGTCCGCCATGCCCGAAGGCTACGTCCAGG
AGCGCACCATCTTCTTCAAGGACGACGGCAACTACAAGACCCGCGCCGAGGTGAAGTTCGAGGGCGACAC
CCTGGTGAACCGCATCGAGCTGAAGGGCATCGACTTCAAGGAGGACGGCAACATCCTGGGGCACAAGCTG
GAGTACAACTACAACAGCCACAACGTCTATATCATGGCCGACAAGCAGAAGAACGGCATCAAGGTGAACT
TCAAGATCCGCCACAACATCGAGGACGGCAGCGTGCAGCTCGCCGACCACTACCAGCAGAACACCCCCAT
CGGCGACGGCCCCGTGCTGCTGCCCGACAACCACTACCTGAGCACCCAGTCCGCCCTGAGCAAAGACCCC
AACGAGAAGCGCGATCACATGGTCCTGCTGGAGTTCGTGACCGCCGCCGGGATCACTCTCGGCATGGACG
AGCTGTACAAGCCAAGCTTGAATTCTGCAGATGAGTTTTATATTCCTCCCGAGCCGTCCAACGATGCAAT
TGAGATATTCAGCAGTGGCATCGCTTCCGGGATTCATTTTTCGAAATACAACAACATACCGGTTAAGGTG
ACCGGCAGCGATGTTCCACAACCTATACAACATTTTACGAGCGCTGATTTGAGAGATATTATTATAGACA
ATGTAAACAAATCTGGATACAAAATACCGACACCAATACAAAAGTGTTCCATACCAGTAATATCCTCTGG
TCGAGACCTAATGGCGTGTGCCCAGACGGGTTCTGGAAAAACGGCAGCTTTTTTGTTGCCCATTTTGAGC
AAGTTGTTGGAGGATCCCCATGAACTGGAGCTTGGAAGACCCCAGGTAGTGATTGTATCCCCAACAAGGG
AGCTGGCAATTCAGATCTTTAACGAGGCGAGGAAGTTTGCTTTCGAGTCATATCTAAAGATCGGTATTGT
TTACGGAGGCACCTCGTTCAGACATCAAAACGAGTGCATTACCAGAGGCTGCCATGTAGTGATCGCCACT
CCGGGACGACTTCTGGATTTCGTGGATCGGACCTTTATCACGTTTGAAGACACTCGATTCGTTGTGCTGG
ATGAGGCCGATCGCATGCTAGATATGGGTTTCTCAGAAGACATGCGAAGAATCATGACGCATGTAACTAT
GCGTCCAGAACATCAGACATTGATGTTTTCCGCCACGTTTCCAGAAGAAATCCAAAGAATGGCCGGCGAA
TTCCTTAAAAATTACGTTTTCGTCGCCATTGGCATTGTAGGCGGAGCTTGCTAGATCCAGCACAGTGGCG
GCCGCTCGAGTCTAGAGGGCCCGCGGTTCGAAGGTAAGCCTATCCCTAACCCTCTCCTCGGTCTCGATTC
TACGCGTACCGGTCATCATCACCATCACCATTGAGTTTAAACCCGCTGATCAGCCTCGACTGTGCCTTCT
AAGGCCTGAGCTCGCTGATCAGCCTCGATCGAGGATCCAGACATGATAAGATACATTGATGAGTTTGGAC
AAACCACAACTAGAATGCAGTGAAAAAAATGCTTTATTTGTGAAATTTGTGATGCTATTGCTTTATTTGT
AACCATTATAAGCTGCAATAAACAAGTTAACAACAACAATTGCATTCATTTTATGTTTCAGGTTCAGGGG
GAGGTGTGGGAGGTTTTTTAAAGCAAGTAAAACCTCTACAAATGTGGTATGGCTGATTATGATCAGTCGA
CCGATGCCCTTGAGAGCCTTCAACCCAGTCAGCTCCTTCCGGTGGGCGCGGGGCATGACTATCGTCGCCG
CACTTATGACTGTCTTCTTTATCATGCAACTCGTAGGACAGGTGCCGGCAGCGCTCTGGGTCATTTTCGG
CGAGGACCGCTTTCGCTGGAGCGCGACGATGATCGGCCTGTCGCTTGCGGTATTCGGAATCTTGCACGCC
CTCGCTCAAGCCTTCGTCACTGGTCCCGCCACCAAACGTTTCGGCGAGAAGCAGGCCATTATCGCCGGCA
TGGCGGCCGACGCGCTGGGCTACGTCTTGCTGGCGTTCGCGACGCGAGGCTGGATGGCCTTCCCCATTAT
GATTCTTCTCGCTTCCGGCGGCATCGGGATGCCCGCGTTGCAGGCCATGCTGTCCAGGCAGGTAGATGAC
GACCATCAGGGACAGCTTCAAGGCCAGCAAAAGGCCAGGAACCGTAAAAAGGCCGCGTTGCTGGCGTTTT
TCCATAGGCTCCGCCCCCCTGACGAGCATCACAAAAATCGACGCTCAAGTCAGAGGTGGCGAAACCCGAC
AGGACTATAAAGATACCAGGCGTTTCCCCCTGGAAGCTCCCTCGTGCGCTCTCCTGTTCCGACCCTGCCG
CTTACCGGATACCTGTCCGCCTTTCTCCCTTCGGGAAGCGTGGCGCTTTCTCATAGCTCACGCTGTAGGT
ATCTCAGTTCGGTGTAGGTCGTTCGCTCCAAGCTGGGCTGTGTGCACGAACCCCCCGTTCAGCCCGACCG
CTGCGCCTTATCCGGTAACTATCGTCTTGAGTCCAACCCGGTAAGACACGACTTATCGCCACTGGCAGCA
GCCACTGGTAACAGGATTAGCAGAGCGAGGTATGTAGGCGGTGCTACAGAGTTCTTGAAGTGGTGGCCTA
ACTACGGCTACACTAGAAGGACAGTATTTGGTATCTGCGCTCTGCTGAAGCCAGTTACCTTCGGAAAAAG
AGTTGGTAGCTCTTGATCCGGCAAACAAACCACCGCTGGTAGCGGTGGTTTTTTTGTTTGCAAGCAGCAG
ATTACGCGCAGAAAAAAAGGATCTCAAGAAGATCCTTTGATCTTTTCTACGGGGTCTGACGCTCAGTGGA
ACGAAAACTCACGTTAAGGGATTTTGGTCATGAGATTATCAAAAAGGATCTTCACCTAGATCCTTTTAAA
TTAAAAATGAAGTTTTAAATCAATCTAAAGTATATATGAGTAAACTTGGTCTGACAGTTACCAATGCTTA
ATCAGTGAGGCACCTATCTCAGCGATCTGTCTATTTCGTTCATCCATAGTTGCCTGACTCCCCGTCGTGT
AGATAACTACGATACGGGAGGGCTTACCATCTGGCCCCAGTGCTGCAATGATACCGCGAGACCCACGCTC
ACCGGCTCCAGATTTATCAGCAATAAACCAGCCAGCCGGAAGGGCCGAGCGCAGAAGTGGTCCTGCAACT
TTATCCGCCTCCATCCAGTCTATTAATTGTTGCCGGGAAGCTAGAGTAAGTAGTTCGCCAGTTAATAGTT
TGCGCAACGTTGTTGCCATTGCTGCAGGCATCGTGGTGTCACGCTCGTCGTTTGGTATGGCTTCATTCAG
CTCCGGTTCCCAACGATCAAGGCGAGTTACATGATCCCCCATGTTGTGCAAAAAAGCGGTTAGCTCCTTC
GGTCCTCCGATCGTTGTCAGAAGTAAGTTGGCCGCAGTGTTATCACTCATGGTTATGGCAGCACTGCATA
ATTCTCTTACTGTCATGCCATCCGTAAGATGCTTTTCTGTGACTGGTGAGTACTCAACCAAGTCATTCTG
AGAATAGTGTATGCGGCGACCGAGTTGCTCTTGCCCGGCGTCAACACGGGATAATACCGCGCCACATAGC
AGAACTTTAAAAGTGCTCATCATTGGAAAACGTTCTTCGGGGCGAAAACTCTCAAGGATCTTACCGCTGT
TGAGATCCAGTTCGATGTAACCCACTCGTGCACCCAACTGATCTTCAGCATCTTTTACTTTCACCAGCGT
TTCTGGGTGAGCAAAAACAGGAAGGCAAAATGCCGCAAAAAAGGGAATAAGGGCGACACGGAAATGTTGA
ATACTCATACTCTTCCTTTTTCAATATTATTGAAGCATTTATCAGGGTTATTGTCTCATGAGCGGATACA
TATTTGAATGTATTTAGAAAAATAAACAAATAGGGGTTCCGCGCACATTTCCCCGAAAAGTGCCACCTGA
CGTCTAAGAAACCATTATTATCATGACATTAACCTATAAAAATAGGCGTATCACGAGGCCCTTTCGT
