>Addgene plasmid #206485 | F18-pAc5.1 EGFP Vasa 200-462 | depositor partial sequence | sequence record 401820 | Dm Vasa 200-462
GAGTTTTATATTCCTCCCGAGCCGTCCAACGATGCAATTGAGATATTCAGCAGTGGCATAGCTTCCGGGA
TTCATTTTTCGAAATACAACAACATACCGGTTAAGGTGACCGGCAGCGATGTTCCACAACCTATACAACA
TTTTACGAGCGCTGATTTGAGAGATATTATTATAGACAATGTAAACAAATCTGGATACAAAATACCGACA
CCAATTCAAAAGTGTTCCATACCAGTAATATCCTCTGGTCGAGACCTAATGGCGTGTGCCCAGACGGGTT
CTGGAAAAACGGCAGCTTTTTTGTTGCCCATTTTGAGCAAGTTGTTGGAGGATCCCCATGAACTGGAGCT
TGGAAGACCCCAGGTAGTGATTGTATCCCCAACAAGGGAGCTGGCAATTCAGATCTTTAACGAGGCGAGG
AAGTTTGCTTTCGAGTCATATCTAAAGATCGGTATTGTTTACGGAGGCACCTCGTTCAGACATCAAAACG
AGTGCATTACCAGAGGCTGCCATGTAGTGATCGCCACTCCGGGACGACTTCTGGATTTCGTGGATCGGAC
CTTTATCACGTTTGAAGACACTCGATTCGTTGTGCTGGATGAGGCCGATCGCATGCTAGATATGGGTTTC
TCAGAAGACATGCGAAGAATCATGACGCATGTAACTATGCGTCCAGAACATCAGACATTGATGTTTTCCG
CCACGTTTCCAGAAGAAATCCAAAGAATGGCCGGCGAATTCCTTAAAAATTACGTTTTCGTCGCCATTGG
CATTGTAGGCGGAGCTTGCTAG
